>Addgene plasmid #53003 | pHL 1073 | addgene partial sequence | sequence record 84015 | mCherry-R 5'-TTGGTCACCTTCAGCTTGG-3'
CGCCCTCGCCCTCGATCTCGAACTCGTGGCCGTTCACGGAGCCCTCCATGTGCACCTTGAAGCGCATGAA
CTCCTTGATGATGGCCATGTTATCCTCCTCGCCCTTGCTCACCATTTTTTTTCCTCCTTAGCATGCTAGC
TGGGACCAGGAGGGACAGTACTTTAACTTTCATGTTATTAACCCTCTGTTATATGCCTTTATTTGCTTTT
TTATGCCACTGCATACTGATTAACCCTCATTAATCAGTCGGCAAGTCGACCTGTGTGGAATCCATTATAA
CCGCCAAGCATAAAAATGTCAACAACGACGGTGCTCGAGGATCCTGAGCGGATACATATTTGAATGTATT
TAGAAAAATAAACAAAAGAGTTTGTAGAAACGCAAAAAGGCCATCCGTCAGGATGGCCTTCTGCTTAATT
TGATGCCTGGCAGTTTATGGCGGGCGTCCTGCCCGCCACCCTCCGGGCCGTTGCTTCGCAACGTTCAAAT
CCGCTCCCGGCGGATTTGTCCTACTCAGGAGAGCGTTCACCGACAAACAACAGATAAAACGAAAGGCCCA
GTCTTTCGACTGAGCCTTTCGTTTTATTTGATGCCTGGCAGTTCCCTACTCTCGCATGGGGAGACCCCAC
ACTACCATCGGCGCTACGGCGTTTCACTTCTGAGTTCGGCATGGGGTCAGGTGGGACCACCGCGCTACTG
CCGCCAGGCAAATTCTGTTTTATCAGACCGCTTCTGCGTTCTGATTTAATCTGTATCAGGCTGAAAATCT
TCTCTCATCCGCCAAAACAGCCAAGCTAGCTTTTATTTGTAGAGCTCATCCATGCCATGTGTAATCCCAG
CAGCTGTTACAAACTCAAGAAGGACCATGTGGTC
