>Addgene plasmid #53003 | pHL 1073 | addgene partial sequence | sequence record 84091 | GFP-R 5'-CCATCTAATTCAACAAGAATTGGGACAAC-3'
ACGCATGCTCGCGGTACCTTTAATCAGGTTGTTCAGGTTAGTGACATAAGTCTGATGGTGCTTGCCGTAG
TGATACTCGATGGTTTCCGCAGAAATGTGCGGTGCCAGAGCATCTTTAGCATATGGTAGTGCAGGTAATT
CGAATGACATTGCTACTCTCCTTTATTATTAATTTGCATACGTACAATAGCCTTATTGTGCGTATGGTCG
ACAGTATCTTGTTATCCGCTCACAATGTCAATGTTATCCGCTCACATTTATGACGTCAGGTGGCACTTTT
CGGGGAAATGTGCGCGGAACCCCTATTTGTTTATTTTTCTAAATACATTCAAATATGTATCCGCTCATGA
GACAATAACCCTGATAAATGCTTCAATAATATTGAAAAAGGAAGAGTATGAGTATTCAACATTTCCGTGT
CGCCCTTATTCCCTTTTTTGCGGCATTTTGCCTTCCTGTTTTTGCTCACCCAGAAACGCTGGTGAAAGTA
AAAGATGCTGAAGATCAGTTGGGTGCACGAGTGGGTTACATCGAACTGGATCTCAACAGCGGTAAGATCC
TTGAGAGTTTTCGCCCCGAAGAACGTTTTCCAATGATGAGCACTTTTAAAGTTCTGCTATGTGGCGCGGT
ATTATCCCGTATTGACGCCGGGCAAGAGCAACTCGGTCGCCGCATACACTATTCTCAGAATGACTTGGTT
GAGTACTCACCAGTCACAGAAAAGCATCTTACGGATGGCATGACAGTAAGAGAATTATGCAGTGCTGCCA
TAACCATGAGTGATAACACTGCGGGCCAACTTACTTCTGACAACGATCGG
