[The description below was written by a language model from this plasmid's Addgene catalogue record.]
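Description:
pHL 1073 is a bacterial expression and synthetic-biology plasmid that carries two fluorescent reporter fusions for monitoring small-RNA-mediated regulation in E. coli. The backbone is recorded as unknown (built in the depositing laboratory). The plasmid is described as high copy and is selected with ampicillin, but the origin of replication is not stated and no feature table is available to confirm other elements.

The first cassette places an ompC::mCherry fusion under a promoter called pCon, presumably a constitutive promoter. The ompC portion spans −81 to +36 bp relative to the start codon, so it supplies the 5′ untranslated region and the first few codons of the ompC transcript fused to the N-terminal end of mCherry. The second cassette expresses a sodB::gfp fusion from pLlacO-1, a synthetic lac-operator-containing promoter that is repressed by LacI and inducible with IPTG. Here the sodB fragment covers −56 to +141 bp relative to the start codon, again fused upstream of the reporter. In both cases the leader region is labelled as the target mRNA, meaning it carries the sequences through which a regulatory small RNA can act on translation or stability, so that red and green fluorescence report the activity of two different targets in the same cell.

The associated study concerns disruption of small RNA signalling caused by competition for the RNA chaperone Hfq. The design fits that use: one target reporter is expressed at a fixed level while the other can be tuned, allowing cross-talk between Hfq-dependent regulatory pathways to be measured. The record does not name the small RNAs involved.
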