Addgene plasmid #53003: pHL 1073
Purpose: pCon:ompC::mCherry, pLlacO-1:sodB::gfp
Depositing lab: Han Lim. Depositing organization: University of California, Berkeley. Publication: Disruption of small RNA signaling caused by competition for Hfq. Hussein R, Lim HN. Proc Natl Acad Sci U S A. 2011 Jan 18;108(3):1110-5. doi: 10.1073/pnas.1010082108. Epub 2010 Dec 28. PubMed 21189298.
Backbone
  Vector backbone: unknown
  Backbone manufacturer: Lim lab
  Vector type: Bacterial Expression, Synthetic Biology
Growth in bacteria
  Bacterial resistance: Ampicillin, 100 μg/mL
  Growth temperature: 37°C
  Growth strain: DH5alpha
  Copy number: High Copy
Gene/Insert 1
  Gene/Insert name: mCherry
  Species: E.coli
  Mutation: contains −81 to +36 bp relative to start codon
  Promoter: pCon
  Tag / fusion protein: ompC (target mRNA) (N terminal on insert)
  Cloning method: Unknown
  Sequencing primers: 5′ unknown; 3′ mCherry-R
Gene/Insert 2
  Gene/Insert name: GFP
  Species: E. coli
  Mutation: contains −56 to +141 bp relative to start codon
  Promoter: pLlacO-1
  Tag / fusion protein: sodB (target mRNA) (N terminal on insert)
  Cloning method: Unknown
  Sequencing primers: 5′ unknown; 3′ gfp-R
Terms and licenses: Academic/Nonprofit Terms; Industry Terms: Not Available to Industry
How to cite: pHL 1073 was a gift from Han Lim (Addgene plasmid # 53003 ; http://n2t.net/addgene:53003 ; RRID:Addgene_53003)
